>Addgene plasmid #127776 | pTK-EdnrbE2-AVI-Tfap2B-tev-FLAG-2A-Citrine | addgene full sequence | sequence record 250021 | Addgene NGS Result
GGGAAGGGCGATCGGTGCGGGCCTCTTCGCTATTACGCCAGCCCAAGCTACCATGATAAGTAAGTAATAT
TAAGGTACGGGAGGTACTTGGAGCGGCCGCAATAAAATATCTTTATTTTCATTACATCTGTGTGTTGGTT
TTTTGTGTGAATCGATAGTACTAACATACGCTCTCCATCAAAACAAAACGAAACAAAACAAACTAGCAAA
ATAGGCTGTCCCCAGTGCAAGTGCAGGTGCCAGAACATTTCTCTATCGATAGGTACCGAGCTCGAGTTGC
CAGTGCTTGTAGGACCGCTCAAGTGCTTGCAGCTCACAATTACCCTGCTGGCAGTTGTAACCGCCGCACT
AGGACTAAGTCGCTTGTGTCTTGTCATTACAATGCTTCCTTTTGTCCGATGGCTGCAAATGCTTGACAGT
CATTAGAAAGTCATCCAAGGAAATACTTCCTTTCCATGTACAAGATGCTTGTAGTGGATTTTTAACACTG
AGCTTTCTCAGTAACTCAGATAGCATTAGCAAAAGAATAGTTTCTTACAGCCTGCCTCTGCCCTTAAGGT
TCTTTTATAAAGAGAACAGAAGCTCTTTGTTGTTACTCCTTCACACGTTATTAACAGAGGTTTAACAGAA
AGAAGAGGGGCTTGTTATAGTCCGCTGCAATTTGTCTTTTTCAGTTCATTCGGATCTCCATCATGTCCAA
CCAGAAGACGGATTAACCCAGATCCAGGGTGGCTGCTTCCATACTAAACAGAAAATGAATTTTAAAAAGT
CAGACAGTGTAATCTCTCTCTGCCAAGAACCTGTTGGCTAGCCCGGGCTCGAGATCTGCGATCTAAGTAA
GCTTGCTGCTTCATCCCCGTGGCCCGTTGCTCGCGTTTGCTGGCGGTGTCCCCGGAAGAAATATATTTGC
ATGTCTTTAGTTCTATGATGACACAAACCCCGCCCAGCGTCTTGTCATTGGCGAATTCGAACACGCAGAT
GCAGTCGGGGCGGCGCGGTCCCAGGTCCACTTCGCATATTAAGGTGACGCGTGTGGCCTCGAACACCGAG
CGACCCTGCAGCGACCCGCTTAACAGCGTCAACAGCGTGCCGCAGATCCCAAGCTTGCGGCCGCTTAAGC
TGCAGAAGTTGGTCGTGAGGCACTGGGCAGGTAAGTATCAAGGTTACAAGACAGGTTTAAGGAGACCAAT
AGAAACTGGGCTTGTCGAGACAGAGAAGACTCTTGCGTTTCTGATAGGCACCTATTGGTCTTACTGACAT
CCACTTTGCCTTTCTCTCCACAGGTGTCCACTCCCAGGTTCAATACAGCTCTTAAGCGGCCGCAAGCTAG
CTTGCCGCCACCATGGCTGGTGGCCTGAATGACATCTTTGAGGCCCAGAAGATCGAGTGGCATGAGGGAG
GAGAGAACCTGTACTTCCAGGGAGGAGACTACAAGGACGACGACGACAAGGATATGCTCTGGAAACTGGT
TGAAAATGTCAAGTACGAAGATATCTATGAGGACCGGCATGATGGAGTGCCCAGCCACAGTTCCAGGCTG
TCCCAGCTGGGATCCGTCTCCCAGGGACCCTACTCCAGCGCTCCTCCGCTCTCTCACACCCCGTCCTCGG
ATTTCCAGCCGCCTTATTTCCCACCCCCCTACCAGCCTCTTCCTTACCACCAAAGCCAGGACCCTTACTC
CCATGTCAATGACCCCTACTCCCTAAACCCCTTGCATCAACCCCAGCAGCACCCCTGGGGACAGAGGCAG
AGGCAAGAGGTGGGATCAGACACCGGGTCACTGCTGCCACAGCCTCGGGCCGCCCTGCCCCAGCTCTCGG
GACTGGACCCCAGGCGGGACTACCACTCGGTACGGCGGCCAGATGTCCTGCTGCACTCAGCTCACCATGG
CCTTGACTCCGGCATGGGGGACAGCCTTTCCCTGCACGGCATCGGGCACCCGGGGATGGAGGAGGTCCAG
TCAGTTGAAGATGCCAATAACAGCGGTATGAACTTATTGGACCAGTCTGTCATTAAAAAAGTTCCTGTCC
CTCCAAAATCCGTTACTTCTTTGATGATGAATAAAGATGGCTTCCTGGGTGGAATTTCCGTCAACACCGG
AGAGGTGTTCTGCTCTGTCCCCGGCCGTTTGTCTTTGCTTAGTTCAACTTCCAAGTACAAAGTAACAGTG
GGAGAAGTTCAAAGGCGCCTTTCTCCCCCCGAGTGTCTGAACGCATCCCTGCTAGGAGGAGTGCTGAGAA
GAGCCAAATCGAAAAACGGGGGGAGATCTTTGCGAGAAAGGCTAGAAAAAATCGGTTTGAATTTACCAGC
CGGCAGGCGTAAGGCTGCAAATGTCACTTTACTCACCTCCCTGGTGGAAGGTGAGGCCGTTCATTTAGCC
CGGGATTTTGGGTACATCTGCGAAACGGAGTTCCCAGCCAAGGCTGTTTCTGAATACCTGAACAGACAGC
ACACAGACCCCAGCGACCTCCACTCCAGGAAAAACATGCTGCTTGCTACAAAGCAACTTTGTAAAGAATT
TACAGATCTCTTGGCCCAGGACAGGACACCCATTGGAAACAGCCGGCCCACCCCTATTTTGGAACCAGGC
ATTCAGAGCTGCTTGACTCACTTCAGCCTCATCACTCACGGCTTTGGGGCTCCCGCTATCTGCGCCGCCC
TCACGGCCCTCCAAAACTACCTGACTGAAGCTCTCAAAGGCATGGACAAGATGTTCTTGAACAACAACAC
TGCTAACAGGCACACATCTGGCGAAGGACCAGGTAGTAAAACTGGAGACAAGGAAGAGAAACACAGAAAA
ATCGGATCAGGAGAGGGCAGGGGAAGTCTTCTAACATGCGGGGACGTGGAGGAAAATCCCGGGCCCGGCG
GATCCGGAGGCATGGTGAGCAAGGGCGAGGAGCTGTTCACCGGGGTGGTGCCCATCCTGGTCGAGCTGGA
CGGCGACGTAAACGGCCACAAGTTCAGCGTGTCCGGCGAGGGCGAGGGCGATGCCACCTACGGCAAGCTG
ACCCTGAAGTTCATCTGCACCACCGGCAAGCTGCCCGTGCCCTGGCCCACCCTCGTGACCACCTTCGGCT
ACGGCCTGATGTGCTTCGCCCGCTACCCCGACCACATGAAGCAGCACGACTTCTTCAAGTCCGCCATGCC
CGAAGGCTACGTCCAGGAGCGCACCATCTTCTTCAAGGACGACGGCAACTACAAGACCCGCGCCGAGGTG
AAGTTCGAGGGCGACACCCTGGTGAACCGCATCGAGCTGAAGGGCATCGACTTCAAGGAGGACGGCAACA
TCCTGGGGCACAAGCTGGAGTACAACTACAACAGCCACAACGTCTATATCATGGCCGACAAGCAGAAGAA
CGGCATCAAGGTGAACTTCAAGATCCGCCACAACATCGAGGACGGCAGCGTGCAGCTCGCCGACCACTAC
CAGCAGAACACCCCCATCGGCGACGGCCCCGTGCTGCTGCCCGACAACCACTACCTGAGCTACCAGTCCG
CCCTGAGCAAAGACCCCAACGAGAAGCGCGATCACATGGTCCTGCTGGAGTTCGTGACCGCCGCCGGGAT
CACTCTCGGCATGGACGAGCTGTACAAGTAAAGCGGCCGCGACTCTAGAGTCGGGGCGGCCGGCCGCTTC
GAGCAGACATGATAAGATACATTGATGAGTTTGGACAAACCACAACTAGAATGCAGTGAAAAAAATGCTT
TATTTGTGAAATTTGTGATGCTATTGCTTTATTTGTAACCATTATAAGCTGCAATAAACAAGTTAACAAC
AACAATTGCATTCATTTTATGTTTCAGGTTCAGGGGGAGGTGTGGGAGGTTTTTTAAAGCAAGTAAAACC
TCTACAAATGTGGTAAAATCGATAAGGATCCGTCGACCGATGCCCTTGAGAGCCTTCAACCCAGTCAGCT
CCTTCCGGTGGGCGCGGGGCATGACTATCGTCGCCGCACTTATGACTGTCTTCTTTATCATGCAACTCGT
AGGACAGGTGCCGGCAGCGCTCTTCCGCTTCCTCGCTCACTGACTCGCTGCGCTCGGTCGTTCGGCTGCG
GCGAGCGGTATCAGCTCACTCAAAGGCGGTAATACGGTTATCCACAGAATCAGGGGATAACGCAGGAAAG
AACATGTGAGCAAAAGGCCAGCAAAAGGCCAGGAACCGTAAAAAGGCCGCGTTGCTGGCGTTTTTCCATA
GGCTCCGCCCCCCTGACGAGCATCACAAAAATCGACGCTCAAGTCAGAGGTGGCGAAACCCGACAGGACT
ATAAAGATACCAGGCGTTTCCCCCTGGAAGCTCCCTCGTGCGCTCTCCTGTTCCGACCCTGCCGCTTACC
GGATACCTGTCCGCCTTTCTCCCTTCGGGAAGCGTGGCGCTTTCTCATAGCTCACGCTGTAGGTATCTCA
GTTCGGTGTAGGTCGTTCGCTCCAAGCTGGGCTGTGTGCACGAACCCCCCGTTCAGCCCGACCGCTGCGC
CTTATCCGGTAACTATCGTCTTGAGTCCAACCCGGTAAGACACGACTTATCGCCACTGGCAGCAGCCACT
GGTAACAGGATTAGCAGAGCGAGGTATGTAGGCGGTGCTACAGAGTTCTTGAAGTGGTGGCCTAACTACG
GCTACACTAGAAGAACAGTATTTGGTATCTGCGCTCTGCTGAAGCCAGTTACCTTCGGAAAAAGAGTTGG
TAGCTCTTGATCCGGCAAACAAACCACCGCTGGTAGCGGTGGTTTTTTTGTTTGCAAGCAGCAGATTACG
CGCAGAAAAAAAGGATCTCAAGAAGATCCTTTGATCTTTTCTACGGGGTCTGACGCTCAGTGGAACGAAA
ACTCACGTTAAGGGATTTTGGTCATGAGATTATCAAAAAGGATCTTCACCTAGATCCTTTTAAATTAAAA
ATGAAGTTTTAAATCAATCTAAAGTATATATGAGTAAACTTGGTCTGACAGTTACCAATGCTTAATCAGT
GAGGCACCTATCTCAGCGATCTGTCTATTTCGTTCATCCATAGTTGCCTGACTCCCCGTCGTGTAGATAA
CTACGATACGGGAGGGCTTACCATCTGGCCCCAGTGCTGCAATGATACCGCGAGACCCACGCTCACCGGC
TCCAGATTTATCAGCAATAAACCAGCCAGCCGGAAGGGCCGAGCGCAGAAGTGGTCCTGCAACTTTATCC
GCCTCCATCCAGTCTATTAATTGTTGCCGGGAAGCTAGAGTAAGTAGTTCGCCAGTTAATAGTTTGCGCA
ACGTTGTTGCCATTGCTACAGGCATCGTGGTGTCACGCTCGTCGTTTGGTATGGCTTCATTCAGCTCCGG
TTCCCAACGATCAAGGCGAGTTACATGATCCCCCATGTTGTGCAAAAAAGCGGTTAGCTCCTTCGGTCCT
CCGATCGTTGTCAGAAGTAAGTTGGCCGCAGTGTTATCACTCATGGTTATGGCAGCACTGCATAATTCTC
TTACTGTCATGCCATCCGTAAGATGCTTTTCTGTGACTGGTGAGTACTCAACCAAGTCATTCTGAGAATA
GTGTATGCGGCGACCGAGTTGCTCTTGCCCGGCGTCAATACGGGATAATACCGCGCCACATAGCAGAACT
TTAAAAGTGCTCATCATTGGAAAACGTTCTTCGGGGCGAAAACTCTCAAGGATCTTACCGCTGTTGAGAT
CCAGTTCGATGTAACCCACTCGTGCACCCAACTGATCTTCAGCATCTTTTACTTTCACCAGCGTTTCTGG
GTGAGCAAAAACAGGAAGGCAAAATGCCGCAAAAAAGGGAATAAGGGCGACACGGAAATGTTGAATACTC
ATACTCTTCCTTTTTCAATATTATTGAAGCATTTATCAGGGTTATTGTCTCATGAGCGGATACATATTTG
AATGTATTTAGAAAAATAAACAAATAGGGGTTCCGCGCACATTTCCCCGAAAAGTGCCACCTG
[124 nt withheld, positions 5944-6067]
C
[91 nt withheld, positions 6069-6159]
A
[49 nt withheld, positions 6161-6209]
CCTTTGACGTTGGAGTCCACGTTCTTT
[37 nt withheld, positions 6237-6273]
ACCCTATCTCGGTCTATTCTTTTGATTTATAAGGGATTTTGCCGATTTCGGCCTATTGGTTAAAAAATGA
GCTGATTTAACAAAAATTTAACGCGAATTTTAACAAAATATTAACGCTTACAATTTGCCATTCGCCATTC
AGGCTGCGCAACTGTT
Features (pLannotate 1.2.2; 16 found; start..end, strand, type, name):
    101..149     +  polyA_signal   poly(A) signal: synthetic polyadenylation signal
    163..254     +  misc_feature   pause site: RNA polymerase II transcriptional pause signal from the human α2 globin gene
    928..1073    +  promoter       HSV TK promoter: herpes simplex virus thymidine kinase promoter
   1151..1283    +  intron         chimeric intron: chimera between introns from human β-globin and immunoglobulin heavy chain genes
   1430..1450    +  CDS            FLAG (fragment): FLAG® epitope tag, followed by an enterokinase cleavage site
   1454..2800    +  CDS            Tfap2b: AP2B_MOUSE - Also known as Tcfap2b. Experimental evidence at protein level: Swiss-Prot protein existence level 1. Sequence-specific DNA-binding protein that interacts with inducible viral and cellular enhancer elements to regulate transcription of selected genes. AP-2 factors bind to the consensus sequence 5'-GCCNNNGGC-3' and activate genes involved in a large spectrum of important biological functions including proper eye, face, body wall, limb and neural tube development. They also suppress a number of genes including MCAM/MUC18, C/EBP alpha and MYC. AP-2-beta appears to be required for norm
   2813..2862    +  CDS            T2A (fragment): 2A peptide from Thosea asigna virus capsid protein Eukaryotic ribosomes fail to insert a peptide bond between the Gly and Pro residues, yielding separate polypeptides.
   2882..3598    +  CDS            Citrine: Citrine is a basic (constitutively fluorescent) yellow fluorescent protein published in 2001, derived from Aequorea victoria. It has moderate acid sensitivity.
   3653..3774    -  polyA_signal   SV40 poly(A) signal: SV40 polyadenylation signal
   3797..3865    -  CDS            large T antigen (fragment): large T antigen from SV40 (simian virus 40)
   3881..4013    +  CDS            TcR (fragment): tetracycline efflux protein; tet; confers resistance to tetracycline
   4193..4781    -  rep_origin     ori: high-copy-number ColE1/pMB1/pBR322/pUC origin of replication
   4952..5812    -  CDS            AmpR: β-lactamase; bla; confers resistance to ampicillin, carbenicillin, and related antibiotics
   5813..5917    -  promoter       AmpR promoter: bla
   5944..6372    +  rep_origin     f1 ori (sequence partly withheld): f1 bacteriophage origin of replication; arrow indicates direction of (+) strand synthesis
   6404..42      -  CDS            lacZα (fragment) (across the origin): LacZα fragment of β-galactosidase; lacZ fragment
