[The description below was written by a language model from this plasmid's Addgene catalogue record and pLannotate feature annotations shown in this document.]
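Description:
pTK-EdnrbE2-AVI-Tfap2B-tev-FLAG-2A-Citrine is a 6,429 nt enhancer-driven expression plasmid built on a modified pTK backbone; the catalogue leaves the vector type unspecified. It is propagated in E. coli as a high-copy plasmid through a ColE1/pUC-type origin and selected with ampicillin via the β-lactamase gene and its promoter. An f1 origin is also present, along with short remnants of lacZα, a tetracycline resistance gene and SV40 large T antigen that appear to be non-functional backbone leftovers.

According to the record, the chicken Ednrb E2 enhancer controls expression of the payload. The enhancer itself is not annotated in the feature table, but an unannotated gap upstream of the HSV thymidine kinase promoter is where such an element would be expected to sit. A synthetic poly(A) signal and an RNA polymerase II pause site lie further upstream, an arrangement that normally insulates the cassette from read-through transcription originating in the backbone. Downstream of the TK promoter, a chimeric intron precedes the open reading frame encoding full-length chicken Tfap2B, which the annotation tool matched to the mouse orthologue. The purpose statement describes an N-terminal Avi tag, the peptide substrate for BirA-mediated biotinylation, and a C-terminal TEV site and FLAG tag. The table does not annotate the Avi or TEV elements, and its only FLAG hit is a fragment just upstream of the coding sequence, so tag placement is not fully corroborated. A T2A peptide then separates Citrine as an independent yellow fluorescent reporter, and the unit ends at an SV40 poly(A) signal.

The design suggests restricting tagged Tfap2B expression to cells where the enhancer is active, marking them by fluorescence and allowing affinity capture of the factor. The associated publication concerns vagal neural crest chromatin regulation.
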