Addgene plasmid #127776: pTK-EdnrbE2-AVI-Tfap2B-tev-FLAG-2A-Citrine
Purpose: Modified pTK plasmid containing chicken EdnrB E2 enhancer driving expression of full length Chicken Tfap2B in frame with an Avi tag at the N terminus and FLAG-tag and Citrine at the C-terminus
Depositing lab: Tatjana Sauka-Spengler. Depositing organization: University of Oxford. Publication: Early chromatin shaping predetermines multipotent vagal neural crest into neural, neuronal and mesenchymal lineages. Ling ITC, Sauka-Spengler T. Nat Cell Biol. 2019 Dec;21(12):1504-1517. doi: 10.1038/s41556-019-0428-9. Epub 2019 Dec 2. PubMed 31792380.
Backbone
  Vector backbone: pTK
  Vector type: Unspecified
Growth in bacteria
  Bacterial resistance: Ampicillin, 100 μg/mL
  Growth temperature: 37°C
  Growth strain: DH5alpha
  Copy number: High Copy
Gene/Insert
  Gene/Insert name: tfap2b
  Species: G. gallus (chicken)
  Entrez Gene: TFAP2B
  Tag / fusion protein: Avi (N terminal on insert)
  Cloning method: Unknown
  Sequencing primers: 5′ -; 3′ -
Terms and licenses: Academic/Nonprofit Terms; Industry Terms: Not Available to Industry
How to cite: pTK-EdnrbE2-AVI-Tfap2B-tev-FLAG-2A-Citrine was a gift from Tatjana Sauka-Spengler (Addgene plasmid # 127776 ; http://n2t.net/addgene:127776 ; RRID:Addgene_127776)
